LOCUS       Exported 819 bp ds-DNA linear SYN 28-MAY-2021
DEFINITION  synthetic linear DNA
ACCESSION   .
VERSION     .
KEYWORDS    pLNC Wnt-4HA
SOURCE      synthetic DNA construct
  ORGANISM  synthetic DNA construct
REFERENCE   1 (bases 1 to 819)
  AUTHORS   Shimizu H, Julius MA, Giarre M, Zheng Z, Brown AM, Kitajewski J
  TITLE     Transformation by Wnt family proteins correlates with regulation of
            beta-catenin.
  JOURNAL   Cell Growth Differ. 1997 Dec . 8(12):1349-58.
  PUBMED    9419423
REFERENCE   2 (bases 1 to 819)
  AUTHORS   .
  TITLE     Direct Submission
  JOURNAL   Exported May 28, 2021 from SnapGene Server 1.1.58
            http://www.snapgene.com
FEATURES             Location/Qualifiers
     source          1..819
                     /organism="synthetic DNA construct"
                     /mol_type="other DNA"
     primer_bind     76..92
                     /label=SK primer
                     /note="common sequencing primer, one of multiple similar
                     variants"
     primer_bind     76..92
                     /label=pBluescriptSK
                     /note="For pBluescript vector"
ORIGIN
        1 ggnacacacg ctgttttgac ctccatagaa gacaccggga ccgatccagc ctccgcggcc
       61 ccaagctgcg gccgctctag aactagtgga tcccccgggc tgcaggaatt catgtcttac
      121 ggtcaagggc tgccccgggc tgggcgcgca cggcaccatg agcccccgtt cgtgcctgcg
      181 gtccctgcga ctcctcgtct tcgccgtgtt ctcggccgcc gcgagcaatt ggctgtacct
      241 ggccaagctg tcatcggtgg gcagcatctc cgaagaggag acgtgcgaga aactcaaagg
      301 cctgatccag aggcaggtgc agatgtgcaa acggaacctt gaggtgatgg actcagtgcg
      361 ccgtggtgcc cagctggcca tcgaggagtg ccaataccag ttccggaacc ggcgctggaa
      421 ctgttccaca ctggactccc tccctgtctt tgggaaggtg gtgacacaag ggacccggga
      481 ggcggccttt gtatacgcca tctcttcagc aggtgtggcc tttgcagtga caagggcatg
      541 cagcagtgga gaactggaga agtgtggctg tgaccggaca gtgcacgggg tcagcccaca
      601 gggcttccag tggtcaggat gctcggacan ttcccctatg ggcgtagcct tctcacagtc
      661 ctttgtggac gtccgggang agacaggggg cctcccccag cggccnttat aatcttcaca
      721 cacaggtgga gaagcctttn nnaaanctgc ggtgaatgca gtgtcacggg tgtcggctct
      781 gcaagtaaac tgtgctgtta cgcttcncag tgcaggnaa
//
