LOCUS       Exported 784 bp ds-DNA linear SYN 01-JUL-2021
DEFINITION  synthetic linear DNA
ACCESSION   .
VERSION     .
KEYWORDS    pLNC Wnt-4HA
SOURCE      synthetic DNA construct
  ORGANISM  synthetic DNA construct
REFERENCE   1 (bases 1 to 784)
  AUTHORS   Shimizu H, Julius MA, Giarre M, Zheng Z, Brown AM, Kitajewski J
  TITLE     Transformation by Wnt family proteins correlates with regulation of
            beta-catenin.
  JOURNAL   Cell Growth Differ. 1997 Dec . 8(12):1349-58.
  PUBMED    9419423
REFERENCE   2 (bases 1 to 784)
  AUTHORS   .
  TITLE     Direct Submission
  JOURNAL   Exported Jul 1, 2021 from SnapGene Server 1.1.58
            http://www.snapgene.com
FEATURES             Location/Qualifiers
     source          1..784
                     /organism="synthetic DNA construct"
                     /mol_type="other DNA"
     CDS             complement(106..132)
                     /codon_start=1
                     /product="HA (human influenza hemagglutinin) epitope tag"
                     /label=HA
                     /translation="YPYDVPDYA"
     gap             597..611
                     /estimated_length=15
ORIGIN
        1 ancttttatt ttatctatgg ctcgtgttag gtaccgggcc ccccctcgag gtcgacggat
       61 cctctagagc cggatcttaa ttaattaagg ccctggaccc aaagaagcgt aatctggaac
      121 atcatatggg taggccatgg accggcacgt gtgcatctcc acgagccgct ggcactgccg
      181 gcacttgacg aagcagcacc agtggaacct gcagccacag cgctcggcca gctccacttg
      241 cgctgtgtgg aagccgcggc cacagcacag tagctcgcag ccgtcaatgg ctttagatgt
      301 cttgttgcac gtgcggcccc tcgtgcctag cacgccactg cggatgtcct gctcacagaa
      361 gtccgggcta ggctccaggt ataccaggtc ctcatctgta tgtggcttga actgtgcatt
      421 ccgaggcacc agcgcccggg aggagcctac gcgtcgtggc tccacctccg tggcaccgtc
      481 aaacttctcc tttagcgcgt ggccaacctg gcggaagggc ggtacagcac gccagcacgt
      541 ctttacctcg caggagcccg acaccccgtg acacttgcac tccacccgca tgtnnannnn
      601 nnnnnnnnnn ncnccncctc gttgttgtga nanattcatg agtgcccggc tggaggaggc
      661 ccccttgctc tctcccgacn cccnccaaaa nggnnngnan aaaggnnnnc nccannggnn
      721 atgttgtccn aacctctcct gnccactgga agccctgngg gntnnncccc tggnatnntg
      781 nggg
//
