[The description below was written by a language model from this plasmid's Addgene catalogue record and the feature table of its GenBank file.]
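Description:
pLNC Wnt-4HA is a retroviral expression vector built on the pLNC backbone (about 6.6 kb without insert) that carries a mouse Wnt4 cDNA of roughly 1.3 kb fused at its C terminus to an HA (influenza hemagglutinin) epitope tag. It is propagated in E. coli as a low-copy plasmid under ampicillin selection. It also carries a neomycin resistance marker, so stably transduced or transfected mammalian cells can be selected with G418. The record does not list the promoter driving the insert or the other backbone elements. The pLNC name conventionally denotes an LTR–neo–CMV arrangement, in which the viral LTR expresses the neomycin marker and an internal CMV promoter drives the cloned gene, but the available annotations do not confirm this. As with other retroviral vectors of this type, the plasmid would be introduced into a packaging cell line to produce virus that integrates the cassette into target cells.

The sequence records held for this plasmid are two short partial reads (about 0.8 kb each), not a full map. One shows only an SK/pBluescript primer-binding site, which probably reflects polylinker sequence carried over from an earlier subcloning step. The other contains the HA tag coding sequence in reverse orientation relative to the read, along with a short sequencing gap. This supports the presence of the tag but gives no information about the LTRs, packaging signal, origin of replication or resistance genes.

The associated publication compared the transforming activity of Wnt family members with their ability to regulate beta-catenin. This construct is suited to stable expression of Wnt-4 in cultured cells for such assays, with the HA tag allowing the protein to be detected by immunoblotting or immunoprecipitation.
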