Addgene plasmid #18031: pLNC Wnt-4HA
Depositing lab: Jan Kitajewski. Depositing organization: Columbia University. Publication: Transformation by Wnt family proteins correlates with regulation of beta-catenin. Shimizu H, Julius MA, Giarre M, Zheng Z, Brown AM, Kitajewski J. Cell Growth Differ. 1997 Dec . 8(12):1349-58. PubMed 9419423.
Backbone
  Vector backbone: pLNC
  Backbone size w/o insert (bp): 6620
  Vector type: Retroviral
  Selectable markers: Neomycin (select with G418)
Growth in bacteria
  Bacterial resistance: Ampicillin, 100 μg/mL
  Growth temperature: 37°C
  Growth strain: DH5alpha
  Growth instructions: DH5a, HB101
  Copy number: Low Copy
Gene/Insert
  Gene/Insert name: Wnt-4HA
  Species: M. musculus (mouse)
  Insert size (bp): 1300
  GenBank ID: BC101962
  Entrez Gene: Wnt4 (a.k.a. Wnt-4)
  Tag / fusion protein: HA (C terminal on insert)
  Cloning method: Restriction Enzyme
  Sequencing primers: 5′ AGCTCGTTTAGTGAACCGTCAGATCG; 3′ ACCTACAGGTGGGGTCTTTCATTCCC
Terms and licenses: Academic/Nonprofit Terms; Industry Terms: Not Available to Industry
Depositor comments: Gavin, B.J., McMahon, J.A., and McMahon, A.P. Expression of multiple novel Wnt-1/Int-1-related genes during fetal and adult mouse development. Genes Dev.,4:2319-2332, 1990.
How to cite: pLNC Wnt-4HA was a gift from Jan Kitajewski (Addgene plasmid # 18031 ; http://n2t.net/addgene:18031 ; RRID:Addgene_18031)
